>Addgene plasmid #141211 | pDECKO_GFP_AAVS1 | addgene full sequence | sequence record 299563 | Addgene NGS Result
GAGGGCCTATTTCCCATGATTCCTTCATATTTGCATATACGATACAAGGCTGTTAGAGAGATAATTAGAA
TTAATTTGACTGTAAACACAAAGATATTAGTACAAAATACGTGACGTAGAAAGTAATAATTTCTTGGGTA
GTTTGCAGTTTTAAAATTATGTTTTAAAATGGACTATCATATGCTTACCGTAACTTGAAAGTATTTCGAT
TTCTTGGCTTTATATATCTTGTGGAAAGGACGAAACACCGGAGTGCCCTTGCTGTGCCGCGTTTTAGAGC
TAGAAATAGCAAGTTAAAATAAGGCTAGTCCGTTATCAACTTGAAAAAGTGGCACCGAGTCGGTGCTTTT
TTGAACGCTGACGTCATCAACCCGCTCCAAGGAATCGCGGGCCCAGTGTCACTAGGCGGGAACACCCAGC
GCGCGTGCGCCCTGGCAGGAAGATGGCTGTGAGGGACAGGGGAGTGGCGCCCTGCAATATTTGCATGTCG
CTATGTGTTCTGGGAAATCACCATAAACGTGAAATGTCTTTGGATTTGGGAGTCTTATAAGTTCTGTATG
AGACCACTCTTTCCCCCTCTGGGGGATGCAGGGGAGTTTTAGAGCTAGAAATAGCAAGTTAAAATAAGGC
TAGTCCGTTATCAACTTGAAAAAGTGGCACCGAGTCGGTGCTTTTTTAAGCTTGGCGTAACTAGATCTTG
AGACAAATGGCAGTATTCATCCACAATTTTAAAAGAAAAGGGGGGATTGGGGGGTACAGTGCAGGGGAAA
GAATAGTAGACATAATAGCAACAGACATACAAACTAAAGAATTACAAAAACAAATTACAAAAATTCAAAA
TTTTCGGGTTTATTACAGGGACAGCAGAGATCCACTTTGGCGCCGGCTCGAGGGGGCCCGGGTGCAAAGA
TGGATAAAGTTTTAAACAGAGAGGAATCTTTGCAGCTAATGGACCTTCTAGGTCTTGAAAGGAGTGGGAA
TTGGCTCCGGTGCCCGTCAGTGGGCAGAGCGCACATCGCCCACAGTCCCCGAGAAGTTGGGGGGAGGGGT
CGGCAATTGATCCGGTGCCTAGAGAAGGTGGCGCGGGGTAAACTGGGAAAGTGATGTCGTGTACTGGCTC
CGCCTTTTTCCCGAGGGTGGGGGAGAACCGTATATAAGTGCAGTAGTCGCCGTGAACGTTCTTTTTCGCA
ACGGGTTTGCCGCCAGAACACAGGTAAGTGCCGTGTGTGGTTCCCGCGGGCCTGGCCTCTTTACGGGTTA
TGGCCCTTGCGTGCCTTGAATTACTTCCACCTGGCTGCAGTACGTGATTCTTGATCCCGAGCTTCGGGTT
GGAAGTGGGTGGGAGAGTTCGAGGCCTTGCGCTTAAGGAGCCCCTTCGCCTCGTGCTTGAGTTGAGGCCT
GGCCTGGGCGCTGGGGCCGCCGCGTGCGAATCTGGTGGCACCTTCGCGCCTGTCTCGCTGCTTTCGATAA
GTCTCTAGCCATTTAAAATTTTTGATGACCTGCTGCGACGCTTTTTTTCTGGCAAGATAGTCTTGTAAAT
GCGGGCCAAGATCTGCACACTGGTATTTCGGTTTTTGGGGCCGCGGGCGGCGACGGGGCCCGTGCGTCCC
AGCGCACATGTTCGGCGAGGCGGGGCCTGCGAGCGCGGCCACCGAGAATCGGACGGGGGTAGTCTCAAGC
TGGCCGGCCTGCTCTGGTGCCTGGCCTCGCGCCGCCGTGTATCGCCCCGCCCTGGGCGGCAAGGCTGGCC
CGGTCGGCACCAGTTGCGTGAGCGGAAAGATGGCCGCTTCCCGGCCCTGCTGCAGGGAGCTCAAAATGGA
GGACGCGGCGCTCGGGAGAGCGGGCGGGTGAGTCACCCACACAAAGGAAAAGGGCCTTTCCGTCCTCAGC
CGTCGCTTCATGTGACTCCACGGAGTACCGGGCGCCGTCCAGGCACCTCGATTAGTTCTCGAGCTTTTGG
AGTACGTCGTCTTTAGGTTGGGGGGAGGGGTTTTATGCGATGGAGTTTCCCCACACTGAGTGGGTGGAGA
CTGAAGTTAGGCCAGCTTGGCACTTGATGTAATTCTCCTTGGAATTTGCCCTTTTTGAGTTTGGATCTTG
GTTCATTCTCAAGCCTCAGACAGTGGTTCAAAGTTTTTTTCTTCCATTTCAGGTGTCGTGACGTACGGCC
ACCATGACCGAGTACAAGCCCACGGTGCGCCTCGCCACCCGCGACGACGTCCCCAGGGCCGTACGCACCC
TCGCCGCCGCGTTCGCCGACTACCCCGCCACGCGCCACACCGTCGATCCGGACCGCCACATCGAGCGGGT
CACCGAGCTGCAAGAACTCTTCCTCACGCGCGTCGGGCTCGACATCGGCAAGGTGTGGGTCGCGGACGAC
GGCGCCGCCGTGGCGGTCTGGACCACGCCGGAGAGCGTCGAAGCGGGGGCGGTGTTCGCCGAGATCGGCC
CGCGCATGGCCGAGTTGAGCGGTTCCCGGCTGGCCGCGCAGCAACAGATGGAAGGCCTCCTGGCGCCGCA
CCGGCCCAAGGAGCCCGCGTGGTTCCTGGCCACCGTCGGAGTCTCGCCCGACCACCAGGGCAAGGGTCTG
GGCAGCGCCGTCGTGCTCCCCGGAGTGGAGGCGGCCGAGCGCGCCGGGGTGCCCGCCTTCCTGGAGACCT
CCGCGCCCCGCAACCTCCCCTTCTACGAGCGGCTCGGCTTCACCGTCACCGCCGACGTCGAGGTGCCCGA
AGGACCGCGCACCTGGTGCATGACCCGCAAGCCCGGTGCCGGATCGGGAGAGGGCAGAGGAAGTCTGCTA
ACATGCGGTGACGTCGAGGAGAATCCTGGCCCACCGGTCGCCACCATGGTGAGCAAGGGCGAGGAGCTGT
TCACCGGGGTGGTGCCCATCCTGGTCGAGCTGGACGGCGACGTAAACGGCCACAAGCTCAGCGTGTCCGG
CGAGGGCGAGGGCGATGCCACCTACGGCAAGCTGACCCTGAAGTTCATCTGCACCACCGGCAAGCTGCCC
GTGCCCTGGCCCACCCTCGTGACCACCCTGACCTACGGCGTGCAGTGCTTCAGCCGCTACCCCGACCACA
TGAAGCAGCACGACTTCTTCAAGTCCGCCATGCCCGAAGGCTACGTCCAGGAGCGCACCATCTTCTTCAA
GGACGACGGCAACTACAAGACCCGCGCCGAGGTGAAGTTCGAGGGCGACACCCTGGTGAACCGCATCGAG
CTGAAGGGCATCGACTTCAAGGAGGACGGCAACATCCTGGGGCACAAGCTGGAGTACAACTACAACAGCC
ACAACGTCTATATCATGGCCGACAAGCAGAAGAACGGCATCAAGGTGAACTTCAAGATCCGCCACAACAT
CGAGGACGGCAGCGTGCAGCTCGCCGACCACTACCAGCAGAACACCCCCATCGGCGACGGCCCCGTGCTG
CTGCCCGACAACCACTACCTGAGCACCCAGTCCGCCCTGAGCAAAGACCCCAACGAGAAGCGCGATCACA
TGGTCCTGCTGGAGTTCGTGACCGCCGCCGGGATCACTCTCGGCATGGACGAGCTGTACAAGACGCGTTA
AGTCGACAATCAACCTCTGGATTACAAAATTTGTGAAAGATTGACTGGTATTCTTAACTATGTTGCTCCT
TTTACGCTATGTGGATACGCTGCTTTAATGCCTTTGTATCATGCTATTGCTTCCCGTATGGCTTTCATTT
TCTCCTCCTTGTATAAATCCTGGTTGCTGTCTCTTTATGAGGAGTTGTGGCCCGTTGTCAGGCAACGTGG
CGTGGTGTGCACTGTGTTTGCTGACGCAACCCCCACTGGTTGGGGCATTGCCACCACCTGTCAGCTCCTT
TCCGGGACTTTCGCTTTCCCCCTCCCTATTGCCACGGCGGAACTCATCGCCGCCTGCCTTGCCCGCTGCT
GGACAGGGGCTCGGCTGTTGGGCACTGACAATTCCGTGGTGTTGTCGGGGAAATCATCGTCCTTTCCTTG
GCTGCTCGCCTGTGTTGCCACCTGGATTCTGCGCGGGACGTCCTTCTGCTACGTCCCTTCGGCCCTCAAT
CCAGCGGACCTTCCTTCCCGCGGCCTGCTGCCGGCTCTGCGGCCTCTTCCGCGTCTTCGCCTTCGCCCTC
AGACGAGTCGGATCTCCCTTTGGGCCGCCTCCCCGCGTCGACTTTAAGACCAATGACTTACAAGGCAGCT
GTAGATCTTAGCCACTTTTTAAAAGAAAAGGGGGGACTGGAAGGGCTAATTCACTCCCAACGAAGACAAG
ATCTGCTTTTTGCTTGTACTGGGTCTCTCTGGTTAGACCAGATCTGAGCCTGGGAGCTCTCTGGCTAACT
AGGGAACCCACTGCTTAAGCCTCAATAAAGCTTGCCTTGAGTGCTTCAAGTAGTGTGTGCCCGTCTGTTG
TGTGACTCTGGTAACTAGAGATCCCTCAGACCCTTTTAGTCAGTGTGGAAAATCTCTAGCAGTACGTATA
GTAGTTCATGTCATCTTATTATTCAGTATTTATAACTTGCAAAGAAATGAATATCAGAGAGTGAGAGGAA
CTTGTTTATTGCAGCTTATAATGGTTACAAATAAAGCAATAGCATCACAAATTTCACAAATAAAGCATTT
TTTTCACTGCATTCTAGTTGTGGTTTGTCCAAACTCATCAATGTATCTTATCATGTCTGGCTCTAGCTAT
CCCGCCCCTAACTCCGCCCATCCCGCCCCTAACTCCGCCCAGTTCCGCCCATTCTCCGCCCCATGGCTGA
CTAATTTTTTTTATTTATGCAGAGGCCGAGGCCGCCTCGGCCTCTGAGCTATTCCAGAAGTAGTGAGGAG
GCTTTTTTGGAGGCCTAGGGACGTACCCAATTCGCCCTATAGTGAGTCGTATTACGCGCGCTCACTGGCC
GTCGTTTTACAACGTCGTGACTGGGAAAACCCTGGCGTTACCCAACTTAATCGCCTTGCAGCACATCCCC
CTTTCGCCAGCTGGCGTAATAGCGAAGAGGCCCGCACCGATCGCCCTTCCCAACAGTTGCGCAGCCTGAA
TGGCGAATGGG
[124 nt withheld, positions 5052-5175]
C
[91 nt withheld, positions 5177-5267]
A
[49 nt withheld, positions 5269-5317]
CCTTTGACGTTGGAGTCCACGTTCTTT
[37 nt withheld, positions 5345-5381]
ACCCTATCTCGGTCTATTCTTTTGATTTATAAGGGATTTTGCCGATTTCGGCCTATTGGTTAAAAAATGA
GCTGATTTAACAAAAATTTAACGCGAATTTTAACAAAATATTAACGCTTACAATTTAGGTGGCACTTTTC
GGGGAAATGTGCGCGGAACCCCTATTTGTTTATTTTTCTAAATACATTCAAATATGTATCCGCTCATGAG
ACAATAACCCTGATAAATGCTTCAATAATATTGAAAAAGGAAGAGTATGAGTATTCAACATTTCCGTGTC
GCCCTTATTCCCTTTTTTGCGGCATTTTGCCTTCCTGTTTTTGCTCACCCAGAAACGCTGGTGAAAGTAA
AAGATGCTGAAGATCAGTTGGGTGCACGAGTGGGTTACATCGAACTGGATCTCAACAGCGGTAAGATCCT
TGAGAGTTTTCGCCCCGAAGAACGTTTTCCAATGATGAGCACTTTTAAAGTTCTGCTATGTGGCGCGGTA
TTATCCCGTATTGACGCCGGGCAAGAGCAACTCGGTCGCCGCATACACTATTCTCAGAATGACTTGGTTG
AGTACTCACCAGTCACAGAAAAGCATCTTACGGATGGCATGACAGTAAGAGAATTATGCAGTGCTGCCAT
AACCATGAGTGATAACACTGCGGCCAACTTACTTCTGACAACGATCGGAGGACCGAAGGAGCTAACCGCT
TTTTTGCACAACATGGGGGATCATGTAACTCGCCTTGATCGTTGGGAACCGGAGCTGAATGAAGCCATAC
CAAACGACGAGCGTGACACCACGATGCCTGTAGCAATGGCAACAACGTTGCGCAAACTATTAACTGGCGA
ACTACTTACTCTAGCTTCCCGGCAACAATTAATAGACTGGATGGAGGCGGATAAAGTTGCAGGACCACTT
CTGCGCTCGGCCCTTCCGGCTGGCTGGTTTATTGCTGATAAATCTGGAGCCGGTGAGCGTGGGTCTCGCG
GTATCATTGCAGCACTGGGGCCAGATGGTAAGCCCTCCCGTATCGTAGTTATCTACACGACGGGGAGTCA
GGCAACTATGGATGAACGAAATAGACAGATCGCTGAGATAGGTGCCTCACTGATTAAGCATTGGTAACTG
TCAGACCAAGTTTACTCATATATACTTTAGATTGATTTAAAACTTCATTTTTAATTTAAAAGGATCTAGG
TGAAGATCCTTTTTGATAATCTCATGACCAAAATCCCTTAACGTGAGTTTTCGTTCCACTGAGCGTCAGA
CCCCGTAGAAAAGATCAAAGGATCTTCTTGAGATCCTTTTTTTCTGCGCGTAATCTGCTGCTTGCAAACA
AAAAAACCACCGCTACCAGCGGTGGTTTGTTTGCCGGATCAAGAGCTACCAACTCTTTTTCCGAAGGTAA
CTGGCTTCAGCAGAGCGCAGATACCAAATACTGTTCTTCTAGTGTAGCCGTAGTTAGGCCACCACTTCAA
GAACTCTGTAGCACCGCCTACATACCTCGCTCTGCTAATCCTGTTACCAGTGGCTGCTGCCAGTGGCGAT
AAGTCGTGTCTTACCGGGTTGGACTCAAGACGATAGTTACCGGATAAGGCGCAGCGGTCGGGCTGAACGG
GGGGTTCGTGCACACAGCCCAGCTTGGAGCGAACGACCTACACCGAACTGAGATACCTACAGCGTGAGCT
ATGAGAAAGCGCCACGCTTCCCGAAGGGAGAAAGGCGGACAGGTATCCGGTAAGCGGCAGGGTCGGAACA
GGAGAGCGCACGAGGGAGCTTCCAGGGGGAAACGCCTGGTATCTTTATAGTCCTGTCGGGTTTCGCCACC
TCTGACTTGAGCGTCGATTTTTGTGATGCTCGTCAGGGGGGCGGAGCCTATGGAAAAACGCCAGCAACGC
GGCCTTTTTACGGTTCCTGGCCTTTTGCTGGCCTTTTGCTCACATGTTCTTTCCTGCGTTATCCCCTGAT
TCTGTGGATAACCGTATTACCGCCTTTGAGTGAGCTGATACCGCTCGCCGCAGCCGAACGACCGAGCGCA
GCGAGTCAGTGAGCGAGGAAGCGGAAGAGCGCCCAATACGCAAACCGCCTCTCCCCGCGCGTTGGCCGAT
TCATTAATGCAGCTGGCACGACAGGTTTCCCGACTGGAAAGCGGGCAGTGAGCGCAACGCAATTAATGTG
AGTTAGCTCACTCATTAGGCACCCCAGGCTTTACACTTTATGCTTCCGGCTCGTATGTTGTGTGGAATTG
TGAGCGGATAACAATTTCACACAGGAAACAGCTATGACCATGATTACGCCAAGCGCGCAATTAACCCTCA
CTAAAGGGAACAAAAGCTGGAGCTGCAAGCTTAATGTAGTCTTATGCAATACTCTTGTAGTCTTGCAACA
TGGTAACGATGAGTTAGCAACATGCCTTACAAGGAGAGAAAAAGCACCGTGCATGCCGATTGGTGGAAGT
AAGGTGGTACGATCGTGCCTTATTAGGAAGGCAACAGACGGGTCTGACATGGATTGGACGAACCACTGAA
TTGCCGCATTGCAGAGATATTGTATTTAAGTGCCTAGCTCGATACATAAACGGGTCTCTCTGGTTAGACC
AGATCTGAGCCTGGGAGCTCTCTGGCTAACTAGGGAACCCACTGCTTAAGCCTCAATAAAGCTTGCCTTG
AGTGCTTCAAGTAGTGTGTGCCCGTCTGTTGTGTGACTCTGGTAACTAGAGATCCCTCAGACCCTTTTAG
TCAGTGTGGAAAATCTCTAGCAGTGGCGCCCGAACAGGGACTTGAAAGCGAAAGGGAAACCAGAGGAGCT
CTCTCGACGCAGGACTCGGCTTGCTGAAGCGCGCACGGCAAGAGGCGAGGGGCGGCGACTGGTGAGTACG
CCAAAAATTTTGACTAGCGGAGGCTAGAAGGAGAGAGATGGGTGCGAGAGCGTCAGTATTAAGCGGGGGA
GAATTAGATCGCGATGGGAAAAAATTCGGTTAAGGCCAGGGGGAAAGAAAAAATATAAATTAAAACATAT
AGTATGGGCAAGCAGGGAGCTAGAACGATTCGCAGTTAATCCTGGCCTGTTAGAAACATCAGAAGGCTGT
AGACAAATACTGGGACAGCTACAACCATCCCTTCAGACAGGATCAGAAGAACTTAGATCATTATATAATA
CAGTAGCAACCCTCTATTGTGTGCATCAAAGGATAGAGATAAAAGACACCAAGGAAGCTTTAGACAAGAT
AGAGGAAGAGCAAAACAAAAGTAAGACCACCGCACAGCAAGCGGCCGCTGATCTTCAGACCTGGAGGAGG
AGATATGAGGGACAATTGGAGAAGTGAATTATATAAATATAAAGTAGTAAAAATTGAACCATTAGGAGTA
GCACCCACCAAGGCAAAGAGAAGAGTGGTGCAGAGAGAAAAAAGAGCAGTGGGAATAGGAGCTTTGTTCC
TTGGGTTCTTGGGAGCAGCAGGAAGCACTATGGGCGCAGCGTCAATGACGCTGACGGTACAGGCCAGACA
ATTATTGTCTGGTATAGTGCAGCAGCAGAACAATTTGCTGAGGGCTATTGAGGCGCAACAGCATCTGTTG
CAACTCACAGTCTGGGGCATCAAGCAGCTCCAGGCAAGAATCCTGGCTGTGGAAAGATACCTAAAGGATC
AACAGCTCCTGGGGATTTGGGGTTGCTCTGGAAAACTCATTTGCACCACTGCTGTGCCTTGGAATGCTAG
TTGGAGTAATAAATCTCTGGAACAGATTTGGAATCACACGACCTGGATGGAGTGGGACAGAGAAATTAAC
AATTACACAAGCTTAATACACTCCTTAATTGAAGAATCGCAAAACCAGCAAGAAAAGAATGAACAAGAAT
TATTGGAATTAGATAAATGGGCAAGTTTGTGGAATTGGTTTAACATAACAAATTGGCTGTGGTATATAAA
ATTATTCATAATGATAGTAGGAGGCTTGGTAGGTTTAAGAATAGTTTTTGCTGTACTTTCTATAGTGAAT
AGAGTTAGGCAGGGATATTCACCATTATCGTTTCAGACCCACCTCCCAACCCCGAGGGGACCCAGA
Features (pLannotate 1.2.2; 32 found; start..end, strand, type, name):
      1..241     +  promoter       U6 promoter: RNA polymerase III promoter for human U6 snRNA
    271..346     +  misc_RNA       gRNA scaffold: guide RNA scaffold for the Streptococcus pyogenes CRISPR/Cas9 system
    353..567     +  promoter       H1 promoter: human H1 RNA promoter
    596..671     +  misc_RNA       gRNA scaffold: guide RNA scaffold for the Streptococcus pyogenes CRISPR/Cas9 system
    727..844     +  misc_feature   cPPT/CTS: central polypurine tract and central termination sequence of HIV-1
    910..976     +  CDS            small t antigen (fragment): SV40 (simian virus 40) small t antigen
   1002..1213    +  promoter       EF-1α core promoter: core promoter for human elongation factor EF-1α
   1214..2152    +  intron         EF-1α intron A: intron upstream of the start codon of human EF-1α
   2174..2770    +  CDS            PuroR (fragment): puromycin N-acetyltransferase; pac from Streptomyces; confers resistance to puromycin
   2846..3562    +  CDS            EGFP: EGFP is a basic (constitutively fluorescent) green fluorescent protein published in 1996, derived from Aequorea victoria. It is reported to be a rapidly-maturing weak dimer with moderate acid sensitivity.
   3578..4166    +  misc_feature   WPRE: woodchuck hepatitis virus posttranscriptional regulatory element
   4217..4236    +  misc_feature   cPPT/CTS (fragment): central polypurine tract and central termination sequence of HIV-1
   4238..4471    +  LTR            3' LTR (ΔU3): self-inactivating 3' long terminal repeat (LTR) from HIV-1
   4549..4670    +  polyA_signal   SV40 poly(A) signal: SV40 polyadenylation signal
   4710..4845    +  rep_origin     SV40 ori: SV40 origin of replication
   4866..4884    -  promoter       T7 promoter: promoter for bacteriophage T7 RNA polymerase
   4892..5047    +  CDS            lacZα (fragment): LacZα fragment of β-galactosidase; lacZ fragment
   5052..5480    +  rep_origin     f1 ori (sequence partly withheld): f1 bacteriophage origin of replication; arrow indicates direction of (+) strand synthesis
   5533..5637    +  promoter       AmpR promoter: bla
   5638..6498    +  CDS            AmpR: β-lactamase; bla; confers resistance to ampicillin, carbenicillin, and related antibiotics
   6669..7257    +  rep_origin     ori: high-copy-number ColE1/pMB1/pBR322/pUC origin of replication
   7440..7532    +  CDS            lacI (fragment): lac repressor; lacI; The lac repressor binds to the lac operator to inhibit transcription in E. coli. This inhibition can be relieved by adding lactose or isopropyl-β-D-thiogalactopyranoside (IPTG).
   7545..7566    +  protein_bind   CAP binding site: CAP binding activates transcription in the presence of cAMP. E. coli catabolite activator protein
   7581..7611    +  promoter       lac promoter: promoter for the E. coli lac operon
   7619..7635    +  protein_bind   lac operator: The lac repressor binds to the lac operator to inhibit transcription in E. coli. This inhibition can be relieved by adding lactose or isopropyl-β-D-thiogalactopyranoside (IPTG). lac repressor encoded by lacI
   7680..7698    +  promoter       T3 promoter: promoter for bacteriophage T3 RNA polymerase
   7726..7952    +  promoter       RSV promoter: Rous sarcoma virus enhancer/promoter
   7953..8133    +  LTR            5' LTR (truncated): truncated 5' long terminal repeat (LTR) from HIV-1
   8180..8305    +  misc_feature   HIV-1 Ψ: packaging signal of human immunodeficiency virus type 1
   8289..8652    +  CDS            HIV-1 gag (fragment): gag protein from human immunodeficiency virus 1; gag
   8798..9031    +  misc_feature   RRE: The Rev response element (RRE) of HIV-1 allows for Rev-dependent mRNA export from the nucleus to the cytoplasm.
   9408..9434    +  CDS            Rev (fragment): human immunodeficiency virus 1 (HIV-1) Rev protein; rev; enhances nuclear export of unspliced and incompletely spliced viral mRNAs
