[The description below was written by a language model from this plasmid's Addgene catalogue record and pLannotate feature annotations shown in this document.]
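Description:
pDECKO_GFP_AAVS1 is a third-generation-style, self-inactivating lentiviral plasmid that expresses a pair of CRISPR guide RNAs directed at an intron of the human AAVS1 locus. It is a derivative of the earlier pDECKO dual-guide backbone, and the guide pair was inserted by Gibson cloning. In bacteria it is maintained at high copy through a ColE1/pUC-type origin with ampicillin resistance (bla); an f1 origin and remnants of a lac/lacZα cloning region are also present. The catalogue lists a backbone size of about 11 kb without insert, whereas the sequenced record is 9,437 nt. The record does not explain the difference, though it could reflect replacement of a stuffer during cloning.

The payload consists of two tandem RNA polymerase III cassettes: a human U6 promoter driving the first guide fused to an S. pyogenes Cas9 scaffold, followed by a human H1 promoter driving the second guide with its own scaffold. Delivering both guides from one vector allows paired cuts, the design used for deleting a genomic segment. No Cas9 gene is annotated, so the nuclease must be supplied separately. Downstream, an EF-1α core promoter with intron A drives puromycin N-acetyltransferase followed by EGFP, so transduced cells can be selected with the drug and tracked by fluorescence; the linker between the two coding sequences is not annotated. A WPRE enhances expression. The viral framework comprises an RSV promoter-driven truncated 5' LTR, the HIV-1 Ψ packaging signal, RRE, cPPT/CTS and a ΔU3 3' LTR, so packaging functions must be provided in trans.

According to the record, the plasmid serves as a targeting control at a non-essential locus. This use fits the CRISPR deletion screens of long noncoding RNAs in non-small cell lung cancer described in the associated publication.
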