Addgene plasmid #141211: pDECKO_GFP_AAVS1
Purpose: pDECKO_GFP_AAVS1_1801. Targeting, non-essential locus control
Depositing lab: Rory Johnson. Depositing organization: Universitaet Bern. Publication: Multi-hallmark long noncoding RNA maps reveal non-small cell lung cancer vulnerabilities. Esposito R, Polidori T, Meise DF, Pulido-Quetglas C, Chouvardas P, Forster S, Schaerer P, Kobel A, Schlatter J, Kerkhof E, Roemmele M, Rice ES, Zhu L, Lanzos A, Guillen-Ramirez HA, Basile G, Carrozzo I, Vancura A, Ullrich S, Andrades A, Harvey D, Medina PP, Ma PC, Haefliger S, Wang X, Martinez I, Ochsenbein AF, Riether C, Johnson R. Cell Genom. 2022 Aug 22;2(9):100171. doi: 10.1016/j.xgen.2022.100171. eCollection 2022 Sep 14. PubMed 36778670.
Backbone
  Vector backbone: pDECKO_GFP
  Backbone size w/o insert (bp): 10994
  Vector type: Mammalian Expression, Lentiviral
  Selectable markers: Puromycin
Growth in bacteria
  Bacterial resistance: Ampicillin, 100 μg/mL
  Growth temperature: 37°C
  Growth strain: NEB Stable
  Copy number: High Copy
Gene/Insert
  Gene/Insert name: gRNA
  gRNA/shRNA sequence: targets the intron of the AAVS1 gene, 1:GAGTGCCCTTGCTGTGCCGC 2:CCTCTGGGGGATGCAGGGGA
  Species: H. sapiens (human)
  Cloning method: Gibson Cloning
Resource information
  A portion of this plasmid was derived from a plasmid made by: Roderic Guigo & Rory Johnson (Addgene plasmid # 78534)
Terms and licenses: Academic/Nonprofit Terms; Industry Terms: Not Available to Industry
Depositor comments: derivative of Addgene plasmid # 78534
How to cite: pDECKO_GFP_AAVS1 was a gift from Rory Johnson (Addgene plasmid # 141211 ; http://n2t.net/addgene:141211 ; RRID:Addgene_141211)
