>Addgene plasmid #141211 | pDECKO_GFP_AAVS1 | depositor partial sequence | sequence record 304512 | Depositor's Sequence - gRNA 1
GAGTGCCCTTGCTGTGCCGC
