>Addgene plasmid #141211 | pDECKO_GFP_AAVS1 | depositor partial sequence | sequence record 304513 | Depositor's Sequence - gRNA 2
CCTCTGGGGGATGCAGGGGA
